>Addgene plasmid #64524 | pRG205 | depositor full sequence | sequence record 108545 | pRG205 sequence 4646 bps
GACGTCGAAAGAACGCGGCATTAGCAACATTTGCGAAGCGAACGATTTTGCGAACTGCTATTAATTAACT
CTGGCGCGCCTAACTTTTTGTGTGGTGCCCTCCTCCTTGTCAATATTAATGTTAAAGTGCAATTCTTTTT
CCTTATCACGTTGAGCCATTAGTATCAATTTGCTTACCTGTATTCCTTTACATCCTCCTTTTTCTCCTTC
TTGATAAATGTATGTAGATTGCGTATATAGTTTCGTCTACCCTATGAACATATTCCATTTTGTAATTTCG
TGTCGCATATGTTTCTATTATGAATTTCATTTATAAAGTTTATGTACAAATATCATAAAAAAAGAGAATC
TTTTTAAGCAAGGATTTTCTTAACTTCTTCGGCGACAGCATCACCGACTTCGGTGGTACTGTTGGAACCA
CCTAAATCACCAGTTCTGATACCTGCATCCAAAACCTTTTTAACTGCATCTTCAATGGCCTTACCTTCTT
CAGGCAAGTTCAATGACAATTTCAACATCATTGCAGCAGACAAGATAGTGGCGATAGGGTTGACCTTATT
CTTTGGCAAATCTGGAGCAGAACCGTGGCATGGTTCGTACAAACCAAATGCGGTGTTCTTGTCTGGCAAA
GAGGCCAAGGACGCAGATGGCAACAAACCCAAGGAACCTGGGATAACGGAGGCTTCATCGGAGATGATGT
CACCAAACATGTTGCTGGTGATTATAATACCATTTAGGTGGGTTGGGTTCTTAACTAGGATCATGGCGGC
AGAATCAATCAATTGATGTTGAACCTTCAATGTAGGAAATTCGTTCTTGATGGTTTCCTCCACAGTTTTT
CTCCATAATCTTGAAGAGGCCAAAACATTAGCTTTATCCAAGGACCAAATAGGCAATGGTGGCTCATGTT
GTAGGGCCATGAAAGCGGCCATTCTTGTGATTCTTTGCACTTCTGGAACGGTGTATTGTTCACTATCCCA
AGCGACACCATCACCATCGTCTTCCTTTCTCTTACCAAAGTAAATACCTCCCACTAATTCTCTGACAACA
ACGAAGTCAGTACCTTTAGCAAATTGTGGCTTGATTGGAGATAAGTCTAAAAGAGAGTCGGATGCAAAGT
TACATGGTCTTAAGTTGGCGTACAATTGAAGTTCTTTACGGATTTTTAGTAAACCTTGTTCAGGTCTAAC
ACTACCAGTACCCCATTTAGGACCACCCACAGCACCTAACAAAACGGCATCAGCCTTCTTGGAGGCTTCC
AGCGCCTCATCTGGAAGTGGAACACCTGTAGCATCGATAGCAGCACCACCAATTAAATGATTTTGGAAAT
CGAACTTGACATTGGAACGAACATCAGAAATAGCTTTAAGAACCTTAATGGCTTCGGCTGTGATTTCTTG
ACCAACGTGGTCACCTGGCAAAACGACGATCTTCTTAGGGGCAGACATTAGAATGGTATATCCTTGAAAT
ATATATATATATTGCTGAAATGTAAAAGGTAAGAAAAGTTAGAAAGTAAGACGATTGCTAACCACCTATT
GGAAAAAACAATAGGTCCTTAAATAATATTGTCAACTTCAAGTATTGTGATGCAAGCATTTAGTCATGAA
CGCTTCTCTATTCTATATGAAAAGCCGGTTCCGGCGCTCTCACCTTTCCTTTTTCTCCCAATTTTTCAGT
TGAAAAAGGTATATGCGTCAGGCGACCTCTGAAATTAACAAAAAATTTCCAGTCATCGAATTTGATTCTG
TGCGATAGCGCCCCTGTGTGTTCTCGTTATGTTGAGGAAAAAAATAATGGTTGCTAAGAGATTCGAACTC
TTGCATCTTACGATACCTGAGTATTCCCACAGTTAACTGCGGTCAAGATATTTCTTGAATCAGGCGCCTT
AGACCGCTCGGCCAAACAACCAATTACTTGTTGAGAAATAGAGTATAATTATCCTATAAATATAACGTTT
TTGAACACACATGAACAAGGAAGTACAGGACAATTGATTTTCGATCGGATGTGCTGCAAGGCGATTAAGT
TGGGTAACGCCAGGGTTTTCCCAGTCACGACGTTGTAAAACGACGGCCAGTGAATTGTAATACGACTCAC
TATAGGGCGAATTGGAGAAACAGAATAATATATAAACCTGTATAATATAACCTTGAAGACTATATTTCTT
TTCGCGGCCGCCTATAGGGCGAATTGGAGCTCCACCGCGGTGGCTCTAGAACTAGTGGATCCCCCGGGCT
GCAGGAATTCGATATCAAGCTTATCGATACCGTCGACCTCGAGGGGGGGCCCGGTACCCAGCTTCGGCCG
TATTTACAGATAACGATGTCGTTATTATATATATATATATATATTGTCACTTGTACCCAGCTTTTGTTCC
CTTTAGTGAGGGTTAATTTCGAGCTTGGCGTAATCATGGTCATAGCTGTTTCCTGTGTGAAATTGTTATC
CGCTCACAACAGCTGTAATATATAGTAGTAACCTGAAAAATAGTCAATGCCCGTGGTTCATTTGCCAATA
GAACAGTCGATGTGATCAATGTACACGAAAGTCAATATAAAATATCCAAATAGCCAATGGTGTCAGGACG
GCTAAGGCAAATGCAACTTTGAAATACTTATTCGGTTTGCATCTTGGCGCGCCTCTTCCTGCAGGCATTA
ATGAATCGGCCAACGCGCGGGGAGAGGCGGTTTGCGTATTGGGCGCTCTTCCGCTTCCTCGCTCACTGAC
TCGCTGCGCTCGGTCGTTCGGCTGCGGCGAGCGGTATCAGCTCACTCAAAGGCGGTAATACGGTTATCCA
CAGAATCAGGGGATAACGCAGGAAAGAACATGTGAGCAAAAGGCCAGCAAAAGGCCAGGAACCGTAAAAA
GGCCGCGTTGCTGGCGTTTTTCCATAGGCTCCGCCCCCCTGACGAGCATCACAAAAATCGACGCTCAAGT
CAGAGGTGGCGAAACCCGACAGGACTATAAAGATACCAGGCGTTTCCCCCTGGAAGCTCCCTCGTGCGCT
CTCCTGTTCCGACCCTGCCGCTTACCGGATACCTGTCCGCCTTTCTCCCTTCGGGAAGCGTGGCGCTTTC
TCATAGCTCACGCTGTAGGTATCTCAGTTCGGTGTAGGTCGTTCGCTCCAAGCTGGGCTGTGTGCACGAA
CCCCCCGTTCAGCCCGACCGCTGCGCCTTATCCGGTAACTATCGTCTTGAGTCCAACCCGGTAAGACACG
ACTTATCGCCACTGGCAGCAGCCACTGGTAACAGGATTAGCAGAGCGAGGTATGTAGGCGGTGCTACAGA
GTTCTTGAAGTGGTGGCCTAACTACGGCTACACTAGAAGAACAGTATTTGGTATCTGCGCTCTGCTGAAG
CCAGTTACCTTCGGAAAAAGAGTTGGTAGCTCTTGATCCGGCAAACAAACCACCGCTGGTAGCGGTGGTT
TTTTTGTTTGCAAGCAGCAGATTACGCGCAGAAAAAAAGGATCTCAAGAAGATCCTTTGATCTTTTGTTT
AAACCTACGGGGTCTGACGCTCAGTGGAACGAAAACTCACGTTAAGGGATTTTGGTCATGAGATTATCAA
AAAGGATCTTCACCTAGATCCTTTTAAATTAAAAATGAAGTTTTAAATCAATCTAAAGTATATATGAGTA
AACTTGGTCTGACAGTTACCAATGCTTAATCAGTGAGGCACCTATCTCAGCGATCTGTCTATTTCGTTCA
TCCATAGTTGCCTGACTCCCCGTCGTGTAGATAACTACGATACGGGAGGGCTTACCATCTGGCCCCAGTG
CTGCAATGATACCGCGAGACCCACGCTCACCGGCTCCAGATTTATCAGCAATAAACCAGCCAGCCGGAAG
GGCCGAGCGCAGAAGTGGTCCTGCAACTTTATCCGCCTCCATCCAGTCTATTAATTGTTGCCGGGAAGCT
AGAGTAAGTAGTTCGCCAGTTAATAGTTTGCGCAACGTTGTTGCCATTGCTACAGGCATCGTGGTGTCAC
GCTCGTCGTTTGGTATGGCTTCATTCAGCTCCGGTTCCCAACGATCAAGGCGAGTTACATGATCCCCCAT
GTTGTGCAAAAAAGCGGTTAGCTCCTTCGGTCCTCCGATGGTTGTCAGAAGTAAGTTGGCCGCAGTGTTA
TCACTCATGGTTATGGCAGCACTGCATAATTCTCTTACTGTCATGCCATCCGTAAGATGCTTTTCTGTGA
CTGGTGAGTACTCAACCAAGTCATTCTGAGAATAGTGTATGCGGCGACCGAGTTGCTCTTGCCCGGCGTC
AATACGGGATAATACCGCGCCACATAGCAGAACTTTAAAAGTGCTCATCATTGGAAAACGTTCTTCGGGG
CGAAAACTCTCAAGGATCTTACCGCTGTTGAGATCCAGTTCGATGTAACCCACTCGTGCACCCAACTGAT
CTTCAGCATCTTTTACTTTCACCAGCGTTTCTGGGTGAGCAAAAACAGGAAGGCAAAATGCCGCAAAAAA
GGGAATAAGGGCGACACGGAAATGTTGAATACTCATACTCTTCCTTTTTCAATATTATTGAAGCATTTAT
CAGGGTTATTGTCTCATGAGCGGATACATATTTGAATGTATTTAGAAAAATAAACAAATAGGGGTTCCGC
GCACATTTCCCCGAAAAGTGCCACCT
Features (pLannotate 1.2.2; 13 found; start..end, strand, type, name):
    354..1448    -  CDS            LEU2: 3-isopropylmalate dehydrogenase, required for leucine biosynthesis; S. cerevisiae LEU2; yeast auxotrophic marker
   1449..1854    -  promoter       LEU2 promoter: S. cerevisiae LEU2
   2007..2085    -  CDS            lacZα (fragment): LacZα fragment of β-galactosidase; lacZ fragment
   2088..2106    +  promoter       T7 promoter: promoter for bacteriophage T7 RNA polymerase
   2213..2298    +  misc_feature   MCS (fragment): pBluescript multiple cloning site
   2339..2356    -  promoter       LEU2 promoter (fragment): S. cerevisiae LEU2
   2380..2398    -  promoter       T3 promoter: promoter for bacteriophage T3 RNA polymerase
   2443..2459    -  protein_bind   lac operator: The lac repressor binds to the lac operator to inhibit transcription in E. coli. This inhibition can be relieved by adding lactose or isopropyl-β-D-thiogalactopyranoside (IPTG). lac repressor encoded by lacI
   2539..2643    -  CDS            YC021_YEAST (fragment): Protein predicted: Swiss-Prot protein existence level 4. From Saccharomyces cerevisiae (strain ATCC 204508 / S288c) (Baker's yeast).
   2655..2706    -  CDS            lacI (fragment): lac repressor; lacI; The lac repressor binds to the lac operator to inhibit transcription in E. coli. This inhibition can be relieved by adding lactose or isopropyl-β-D-thiogalactopyranoside (IPTG).
   2889..3477    -  rep_origin     ori: high-copy-number ColE1/pMB1/pBR322/pUC origin of replication
   3656..4516    -  CDS            AmpR: β-lactamase; bla; confers resistance to ampicillin, carbenicillin, and related antibiotics
   4517..4621    -  promoter       AmpR promoter: bla
