[The description below was written by a language model from this plasmid's Addgene catalogue record and pLannotate feature annotations shown in this document.]
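Description:
pRG205 is an empty-backbone, integrative E. coli/S. cerevisiae shuttle vector of 4,646 bp, catalogued as a yeast expression-type plasmid and belonging to a vector series designed for precise genetic engineering of budding yeast. In bacteria it is maintained at high copy through a ColE1/pUC-type origin and selected with ampicillin via the β-lactamase gene and its native promoter. No yeast replication origin (2μ or ARS/CEN) is annotated, consistent with its integrative design: stable transformants can arise only when the plasmid recombines into the yeast genome. It carries no insert.

Yeast selection relies on the S. cerevisiae LEU2 gene, encoding 3-isopropylmalate dehydrogenase, expressed from its own promoter, which restores leucine prototrophy in leu2 auxotrophic hosts. The cloning region derives from pBluescript: a partial multiple cloning site is flanked by opposing T7 and T3 promoters, which also serve as the listed sequencing primer sites, with remnants of lacZα, a lac operator and a lacI fragment nearby. Because only a short lacZα fragment is annotated, the record does not establish whether blue/white screening is functional. No yeast promoter or terminator is annotated around the cloning site, so users would supply a complete expression cassette by restriction cloning.

Short additional matches to the LEU2 promoter and to a predicted yeast open reading frame lie next to the cloning region. These may be yeast genomic homology sequence used for targeting integration, but the record does not state the integration locus or mechanism. The vector is typically used to place genes or engineered cassettes into the yeast chromosome under leucine selection.
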