Addgene plasmid #64524: pRG205
Purpose: (Empty Backbone) Integrative E. coli/S. cerevisiae shuttle vector
Depositing lab: Joerg Stelling. Depositing organization: ETH Zurich (Swiss Federal Institute of Technology). Publication: A shuttle vector series for precise genetic engineering of Saccharomyces cerevisiae. Gnugge R, Liphardt T, Rudolf F. Yeast. 2015 Dec 9. doi: 10.1002/yea.3144. PubMed 26647923.
Backbone
  Vector backbone: pRG205
  Backbone manufacturer: Robert Gnuegge
  Backbone size (bp): 4646
  Vector type: Yeast Expression
  Selectable markers: LEU2
Growth in bacteria
  Bacterial resistance: Ampicillin, 100 μg/mL
  Growth temperature: 37°C
  Growth strain: DH5alpha
  Copy number: High Copy
Gene/Insert
  Cloning method: Restriction Enzyme
  Sequencing primers: 5′ T7; 3′ T3
Terms and licenses: Academic/Nonprofit Terms; Industry Terms: Not Available to Industry
How to cite: pRG205 was a gift from Joerg Stelling (Addgene plasmid # 64524 ; http://n2t.net/addgene:64524 ; RRID:Addgene_64524)
