>Addgene plasmid #64524 | pRG205 | addgene partial sequence | sequence record 111047 | DK060425_1 5'-TCCTTAAACCTGTCTTGTAA-3'
GTCGAAAGAACGCGGCATTAGCAACATTTGCGAAGCGAACGATTTTGCGAACTGCTATTAATTAACTCTG
GCGCGCCTAACTTTTTGTGTGGTGCCCTCCTCCTTGTCAATATTAATGTTAAAGTGCAATTCTTTTTCCT
TATCACGTTGAGCCATTAGTATCAATTTGCTTACCTGTATTCCTTTACATCCTCCTTTTTCTCCTTCTTG
ATAAATGTATGTAGATTGCGTATATAGTTTCGTCTACCCTATGAACATATTCCATTTTGTAATTTCGTGT
CGCATATGTTTCTATTATGAATTTCATTTATAAAGTTTATGTACAAATATCATAAAAAAAGAGAATCTTT
TTAAGCAAGGATTTTCTTAACTTCTTCGGCGACAGCATCACCGACTTCGGTGGTACTGTTGGAACCACCT
AAATCACCAGTTCTGATACCTGCATCCAAAACCTTTTTAACTGCATCTTCAATGGCCTTACCTTCTTCAG
GCAAGTTCAATGACAATTTCAACATCATTGCAGCAGACAAGATAGTGGCGATAGGGTTGACCTTATTCTT
TGGCAAATCTGGAGCAGAACCGTGGCATGGTTCGTACAAACCAAATGCGGTGTTCTTGTCTGGCAAAGAG
GCCAAGGACGCAGATGGCAACAAACCCAAGGAACCTGGGATAACGGAGGCTTCATCGGAGATGATGTCAC
CAAACATGTTGCTGGTGATTATAATACCATTTAGGTGGGTTGGGTTCTTAACTAGGATCATGGCGGCAGA
ATCAATCAATTGATGTTGAACCTTCAATGTAGGAAATTCGTTCTTGATGGTTTCCTCCACAGTTTTTCTC
CATAATCTTGAAGAGGCCAAAACATTAGCTTTATCCAAGGACCAAATAGGCAATGGTGGCTCATGTTGTA
GGGCCATGAAAGCGGCCATTCTTGTGATTCTTTGCACTTCTGGAACGGTGTATTGTTCACTATCCCAAGC
GACACCATCACCATCGTCTTCCTTTCTCTTACCAAAGTAAATACCTCCCACTAATTCTCTGACAACAACG
AAGTCAGTACCTTTAGCAAATTGTGGCTTGATTGGA
