>Addgene plasmid #64524 | pRG205 | addgene partial sequence | sequence record 111048 | M13pUC-Rev 5'-AGCGGATAACAATTTCACACAGG-3'
GACCATGATTACGCCAAGCTCGAAATTAACCCTCACTAAAGGGAACAAAAGCTGGGTACAAGTGACAATA
TATATATATATATATAATAACGACATCGTTATCTGTAAATACGGCCGAAGCTGGGTACCGGGCCCCCCCT
CGAGGTCGACGGTATCGATAAGCTTGATATCGAATTCCTGCAGCCCGGGGGATCCACTAGTTCTAGAGCC
ACCGCGGTGGAGCTCCAATTCGCCCTATAGGCGGCCGCGAAAAGAAATATAGTCTTCAAGGTTATATTAT
ACAGGTTTATATATTATTCTGTTTCTCCAATTCGCCCTATAGTGAGTCGTATTACAATTCACTGGCCGTC
GTTTTACAACGTCGTGACTGGGAAAACCCTGGCGTTACCCAACTTAATCGCCTTGCAGCACATCCGATCG
AAAATCAATTGTCCTGTACTTCCTTGTTCATGTGTGTTCAAAAACGTTATATTTATAGGATAATTATACT
CTATTTCTCAACAAGTAATTGGTTGTTTGGCCGAGCGGTCTAAGGCGCCTGATTCAAGAAATATCTTGAC
CGCAGTTAACTGTGGGAATACTCAGGTATCGTAAGATGCAAGAGTTCGAATCTCTTAGCAACCATTATTT
TTTTCCTCAACATAACGAGAACACACAGGGGCGCTATCGCACAGAATCAAATTCGATGACTGGAAATTTT
TTGTTAATTTCAGAGGTCGCCTGACGCATATACCTTTTTCAACTGAAAAATTGGGAGAAAAAGGAAAGGT
GAGAGCGCCGGAACCGGCTTTTCATATAGAATAGAGAAGCGTTCATGACTAAATGCTTGCATCACAATAC
TTGAAGTTGACAATATTATTTAAGGACCTATTGTTTTTTCCAATAGGTGGTTAGCAATCGTCTTACTTTC
TAACTTTTCTTACCTTTTACATTTCAGCAATATATATATATATTTCAAGGATATACCATTCTAATGTCTG
CCCCTAAGAAGATCGTCGTTTTGCCAGGTGACCACGTTGGTCAAGAAATCACAGCCGAAGCCATTAAGGT
TCTTAAAGCTATTTCTGATG
